Addgene plasmid #176105: LifeAct-HaloTag
Purpose: F-actin marker
Depositing lab: Dorus Gadella.
Backbone
  Vector backbone: pEGFP-C1
  Backbone manufacturer: Clontech
  Vector type: Mammalian Expression
Growth in bacteria
  Bacterial resistance: Kanamycin, 50 μg/mL
  Growth temperature: 37°C
  Growth strain: DH5alpha
  Copy number: High Copy
Gene/Insert
  Gene/Insert name: LifeAct
  Species: Synthetic
  Cloning method: Restriction Enzyme; 5′ cloning site Unknown (unknown if destroyed)
Terms and licenses: Academic/Nonprofit Terms; Industry Terms: Not Available to Industry
How to cite: LifeAct-HaloTag was a gift from Dorus Gadella (Addgene plasmid # 176105 ; http://n2t.net/addgene:176105 ; RRID:Addgene_176105)
