[The description below was written by a language model from this plasmid's Addgene catalogue record and pLannotate feature annotations shown in this document.]
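Description:
LifeAct-HaloTag is a mammalian expression plasmid built on the Clontech pEGFP-C1 backbone and designed to label filamentous actin in living cells. The payload is driven by the human cytomegalovirus immediate-early enhancer and promoter. It consists of a short actin-binding peptide, annotated as a fragment of yeast Abp140 (the source of the LifeAct motif), fused in frame at its C-terminus to a sequence matching the bacterial haloalkane dehalogenase DhaA, the enzyme from which HaloTag was engineered. No GFP coding sequence appears in the feature table, so HaloTag seems to have replaced the fluorescent protein of the parental vector. Transcripts are terminated by the SV40 polyadenylation signal. The small "large T antigen" hit just upstream of that signal is probably part of the SV40-derived terminator region rather than a functional element.

HaloTag forms a covalent bond with chloroalkane-linked ligands. Cells expressing this fusion can therefore be stained with cell-permeable fluorescent Halo ligands of a chosen colour, which makes the F-actin marker spectrally flexible and suitable for imaging alongside other probes.

The plasmid replicates at high copy in E. coli through a ColE1/pUC-type origin and also carries an f1 phage origin. Selection relies on the Tn5 NeoR/KanR gene, which sits behind tandem bacterial (bla) and SV40 early promoters and is followed by the HSV TK polyadenylation signal. This arrangement gives kanamycin resistance in bacteria and allows G418 selection of transfected mammalian cells. The short ble and bGH poly(A) fragments in the annotation are likely backbone remnants or incidental matches. The record does not state the restriction sites used for cloning.
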