Features (pLannotate 1.2.2; 15 found; start..end, strand, type, name):
    344..496     +  CDS            ble (fragment): BLE_KLEPN - Experimental evidence at protein level: Swiss-Prot protein existence level 1. Binding protein with a strong affinity to the bleomycin family of antibiotics. Binds to CL990; an antimitotic-antibiotic compound. From Klebsiella pneumoniae.
    555..602     +  polyA_signal   HSV TK poly(A) signal: herpes simplex virus thymidine kinase polyadenylation signal (Cole and Stacy, 1985)
    693..709     -  polyA_signal   bGH poly(A) signal (fragment): bovine growth hormone polyadenylation signal
    931..1519    +  rep_origin     ori: high-copy-number ColE1/pMB1/pBR322/pUC origin of replication
   1694..1997    +  enhancer       CMV enhancer: human cytomegalovirus immediate early enhancer
   1998..2201    +  promoter       CMV promoter: human cytomegalovirus (CMV) immediate early promoter
   2224..2267    +  misc_feature   MCS (fragment): multiple cloning site
   2272..2343    +  CDS            ABP140 (fragment): AB140_YEAST - Also known as TRM140. Experimental evidence at protein level: Swiss-Prot protein existence level 1. S-adenosyl-L-methionine-dependent methyltransferase that mediates N(3)-methylcytidine modification of residue 32 of the tRNA anticodon loop of tRNA(Thr) and tRNA(Ser). Binds F-actin and shows weak F-actin cross-linking activity. From Saccharomyces cerevisiae (strain ATCC 204508 / S288c) (Baker's yeast).
   2344..3222    +  CDS            dhaA: DHAA_PSEPV - Experimental evidence at protein level: Swiss-Prot protein existence level 1. Catalyzes hydrolytic cleavage of carbon-halogen bonds in halogenated aliphatic compounds, leading to the formation of the corresponding primary alcohols, halide ions and protons. Has a broad substrate specificity, as it is able to dehalogenate mono- and di- chlorinated and brominated alkanes (up to at least C10), and the two isomers of 1,3-dichloropropene to 3-chloroallyl alcohol; the highest activity was found with 1,2-dibromoethane, while no activity was observed with the analog 1,2-dichloroethane. Fro
   3263..3346    +  CDS            large T antigen (fragment): large T antigen from SV40 (simian virus 40)
   3369..3490    +  polyA_signal   SV40 poly(A) signal: SV40 polyadenylation signal
   3524..3952    -  rep_origin     f1 ori (sequence partly withheld): f1 bacteriophage origin of replication; arrow indicates direction of (+) strand synthesis
   3979..4083    +  promoter       AmpR promoter: bla
   4085..4442    +  promoter       SV40 promoter: SV40 enhancer and early promoter
   4477..323     +  CDS            NeoR/KanR (across the origin): aminoglycoside phosphotransferase from Tn5; aph(3')-II (or nptII); confers resistance to neomycin, kanamycin, and G418 (Geneticin®)
>Addgene plasmid #176105 | LifeAct-HaloTag | addgene full sequence | sequence record 346330 | Addgene NGS Result
TGGACGAAGAGCATCAGGGGCTCGCGCCAGCCGAACTGTTCGCCAGGCTCAAGGCGAGCATGCCCGACGG
CGAGGATCTCGTCGTGACCCATGGCGATGCCTGCTTGCCGAATATCATGGTGGAAAATGGCCGCTTTTCT
GGATTCATCGACTGTGGCCGGCTGGGTGTGGCGGACCGCTATCAGGACATAGCGTTGGCTACCCGTGATA
TTGCTGAAGAGCTTGGCGGCGAATGGGCTGACCGCTTCCTCGTGCTTTACGGTATCGCCGCTCCCGATTC
GCAGCGCATCGCCTTCTATCGCCTTCTTGACGAGTTCTTCTGAGCGGGACTCTGGGGTTCGAAATGACCG
ACCAAGCGACGCCCAACCTGCCATCACGAGATTTCGATTCCACCGCCGCCTTCTATGAAAGGTTGGGCTT
CGGAATCGTTTTCCGGGACGCCGGCTGGATGATCCTCCAGCGCGGGGATCTCATGCTGGAGTTCTTCGCC
CACCCTAGGGGGAGGCTAACTGAAACACGGAAGGAGACAATACCGGAAGGAACCCGCGCTATGACGGCAA
TAAAAAGACAGAATAAAACGCACGGTGTTGGGTCGTTTGTTCATAAACGCGGGGTTCGGTCCCAGGGCTG
GCACTCTGTCGATACCCCACCGAGACCCCATTGGGGCCAATACGCCCGCGTTTCTTCCTTTTCCCCACCC
CACCCCCCAAGTTCGGGTGAAGGCCCAGGGCTCGCAGCCAACGTCGGGGCGGCAGGCCCTGCCATAGCCT
CAGGTTACTCATATATACTTTAGATTGATTTAAAACTTCATTTTTAATTTAAAAGGATCTAGGTGAAGAT
CCTTTTTGATAATCTCATGACCAAAATCCCTTAACGTGAGTTTTCGTTCCACTGAGCGTCAGACCCCGTA
GAAAAGATCAAAGGATCTTCTTGAGATCCTTTTTTTCTGCGCGTAATCTGCTGCTTGCAAACAAAAAAAC
CACCGCTACCAGCGGTGGTTTGTTTGCCGGATCAAGAGCTACCAACTCTTTTTCCGAAGGTAACTGGCTT
CAGCAGAGCGCAGATACCAAATACTGTTCTTCTAGTGTAGCCGTAGTTAGGCCACCACTTCAAGAACTCT
GTAGCACCGCCTACATACCTCGCTCTGCTAATCCTGTTACCAGTGGCTGCTGCCAGTGGCGATAAGTCGT
GTCTTACCGGGTTGGACTCAAGACGATAGTTACCGGATAAGGCGCAGCGGTCGGGCTGAACGGGGGGTTC
GTGCACACAGCCCAGCTTGGAGCGAACGACCTACACCGAACTGAGATACCTACAGCGTGAGCTATGAGAA
AGCGCCACGCTTCCCGAAGGGAGAAAGGCGGACAGGTATCCGGTAAGCGGCAGGGTCGGAACAGGAGAGC
GCACGAGGGAGCTTCCAGGGGGAAACGCCTGGTATCTTTATAGTCCTGTCGGGTTTCGCCACCTCTGACT
TGAGCGTCGATTTTTGTGATGCTCGTCAGGGGGGCGGAGCCTATGGAAAAACGCCAGCAACGCGGCCTTT
TTACGGTTCCTGGCCTTTTGCTGGCCTTTTGCTCACATGTTCTTTCCTGCGTTATCCCCTGATTCTGTGG
ATAACCGTATTACCGCCATGCATTAGTTATTAATAGTAATCAATTACGGGGTCATTAGTTCATAGCCCAT
ATATGGAGTTCCGCGTTACATAACTTACGGTAAATGGCCCGCCTGGCTGACCGCCCAACGACCCCCGCCC
ATTGACGTCAATAATGACGTATGTTCCCATAGTAACGCCAATAGGGACTTTCCATTGACGTCAATGGGTG
GAGTATTTACGGTAAACTGCCCACTTGGCAGTACATCAAGTGTATCATATGCCAAGTACGCCCCCTATTG
ACGTCAATGACGGTAAATGGCCCGCCTGGCATTATGCCCAGTACATGACCTTATGGGACTTTCCTACTTG
GCAGTACATCTACGTATTAGTCATCGCTATTACCATGGTGATGCGGTTTTGGCAGTACATCAATGGGCGT
GGATAGCGGTTTGACTCACGGGGATTTCCAAGTCTCCACCCCATTGACGTCAATGGGAGTTTGTTTTGGC
ACCAAAATCAACGGGACTTTCCAAAATGTCGTAACAACTCCGCCCCATTGACGCAAATGGGCGGTAGGCG
TGTACGGTGGGAGGTCTATATAAGCAGAGCTGGTTTAGTGAACCGTCAGATCCGCTAGCGCTACCGGACT
CAGATCTCGAGCTCAAGCTTCGAATTCCACCATGGGCGTGGCCGACCTGATCAAGAAGTTCGAGAGCATC
AGCAAGGAGGAGGGGGATCCACCGGTCGCCACCATGGCCGAGATCGGCACCGGCTTCCCCTTCGACCCCC
ACTACGTGGAGGTGCTGGGCGAGCGCATGCACTACGTTGACGTGGGCCCCCGCGACGGCACCCCCGTGCT
GTTCCTGCACGGCAACCCCACCAGCAGCTACGTGTGGCGCAACATCATCCCCCACGTGGCCCCCACCCAC
CGCACTATCGCCCCCGACCTGATCGGCATGGGCAAGAGCGACAAGCCCGACCTGGGCTACTTCTTCGACG
ACCACGTGCGCTTCATGGACGCCTTCATCGAGGCCCTGGGCCTGGAGGAGGTGGTGCTGGTGATCCACGA
CTGGGGCAGCGCCCTGGGCTTCCACTGGGCCAAGCGCAACCCCGAGCGCGTGAAGGGCATCGCCTTCATG
GAGTTCATCCGCCCCATCCCCACCTGGGACGAGTGGCCCGAGTTCGCCCGCGAGACCTTCCAGGCCTTCC
GCACCACCGACGTGGGCCGCAAGCTGATCATCGACCAGAACGTGTTCATCGAGGGCACCCTGCCCATGGG
CGTGGTGCGCCCCCTGACCGAGGTGGAGATGGACCACTACCGCGAGCCCTTCCTGAACCCCGTGGACCGC
GAGCCCCTGTGGCGCTTCCCCAACGAGCTGCCCATCGCCGGCGAGCCCGCCAACATCGTGGCCCTGGTGG
AGGAGTACATGGACTGGCTGCACCAGAGCCCCGTGCCCAAGCTGCTGTTCTGGGGCACCCCCGGCGTGCT
GATCCCCCCCGCCGAGGCCGCCCGCCTGGCCAAGAGCCTGCCCAACGTTAAGGCCGTGGACATCGGCCCC
GGCCTGAACCTGCTCCAGGAGGACAACCCCGACCTGATCGGCAGCGAGATCGCCCGCTGGCTGAGCACCC
TGGAGATCAGCGGCGTGTACAAGTAAAGCGGCCGCGACTCTAGATCATAATCAGCCATACCACATTTGTA
GAGGTTTTACTTGCTTTAAAAAACCTCCCACACCTCCCCCTGAACCTGAAACATAAAATGAATGCAATTG
TTGTTGTTAACTTGTTTATTGCAGCTTATAATGGTTACAAATAAAGCAATAGCATCACAAATTTCACAAA
TAAAGCATTTTTTTCACTGCATTCTAGTTGTGGTTTGTCCAAACTCATCAATGTATCTTAAGGCGTAAAT
TGTAAGCGTTAATATTTTGTTAAAATTCGCGTTAAATTTTTGTTAAATCAGCTCATTTTTTAACCAATAG
GCCGAAATCGGCAAAATCCCTTATAAATCAAAAGAATAGACCGAGATAGGGT
[37 nt withheld, positions 3623-3659]
AAAGAACGTGGACTCCAACGTCAAAGG
[49 nt withheld, positions 3687-3735]
T
[91 nt withheld, positions 3737-3827]
G
[124 nt withheld, positions 3829-3952]
CAGGTGGCACTTTTCGGGGAAATGTGCGCGGAACCCCTATTTGTTTATTTTTCTAAATACATTCAAATAT
GTATCCGCTCATGAGACAATAACCCTGATAAATGCTTCAATAATATTGAAAAAGGAAGAGTCCTGAGGCG
GAAAGAACCAGCTGTGGAATGTGTGTCAGTTAGGGTGTGGAAAGTCCCCAGGCTCCCCAGCAGGCAGAAG
TATGCAAAGCATGCATCTCAATTAGTCAGCAACCAGGTGTGGAAAGTCCCCAGGCTCCCCAGCAGGCAGA
AGTATGCAAAGCATGCATCTCAATTAGTCAGCAACCATAGTCCCGCCCCTAACTCCGCCCATCCCGCCCC
TAACTCCGCCCAGTTCCGCCCATTCTCCGCCCCATGGCTGACTAATTTTTTTTATTTATGCAGAGGCCGA
GGCCGCCTCGGCCTCTGAGCTATTCCAGAAGTAGTGAGGAGGCTTTTTTGGAGGCCTAGGCTTTTGCAAA
GATCGATCAAGAGACAGGATGAGGATCGTTTCGCATGATTGAACAAGATGGATTGCACGCAGGTTCTCCG
GCCGCTTGGGTGGAGAGGCTATTCGGCTATGACTGGGCACAACAGACAATCGGCTGCTCTGATGCCGCCG
TGTTCCGGCTGTCAGCGCAGGGGCGCCCGGTTCTTTTTGTCAAGACCGACCTGTCCGGTGCCCTGAATGA
ACTGCAAGACGAGGCAGCGCGGCTATCGTGGCTGGCCACGACGGGCGTTCCTTGCGCAGCTGTGCTCGAC
GTTGTCACTGAAGCGGGAAGGGACTGGCTGCTATTGGGCGAAGTGCCGGGGCAGGATCTCCTGTCATCTC
ACCTTGCTCCTGCCGAGAAAGTATCCATCATGGCTGATGCAATGCGGCGGCTGCATACGCTTGATCCGGC
TACCTGCCCATTCGACCACCAAGCGAAACATCGCATCGAGCGAGCACGTACTCGGATGGAAGCCGGTCTT
GTCGATCAGGATGATC
